Addgene plasmid #163423: Nup58_mEGFP(-6)
Purpose: Mammalian expression of Nup58 with a mEGFP (missing the first 6 amino acids) at amino acid position 412
Depositing lab: Sanford Simon. Depositing organization: Rockefeller University.
Backbone
  Vector backbone: Unspecified
  Vector type: Mammalian Expression
Growth in bacteria
  Bacterial resistance: Kanamycin, 50 μg/mL
  Growth temperature: 37°C
  Growth strain: DH5alpha
  Copy number: High Copy
Gene/Insert
  Gene/Insert name: Nup58 (alt names: NUP45; NUPL1)
  Species: H. sapiens (human)
  Entrez Gene: NUPL1 (a.k.a. PRO2463, KIAA0410)
  Promoter: CMV
  Tag / fusion protein: mEGFP (C terminal on insert)
  Cloning method: Gibson Cloning
Terms and licenses: Academic/Nonprofit Terms; Industry Terms: Not Available to Industry
How to cite: Nup58_mEGFP(-6) was a gift from Sanford Simon (Addgene plasmid # 163423)
