[The description below was written by a language model from this plasmid's Addgene catalogue record and pLannotate feature annotations shown in this document.]
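Description:
Nup58_mEGFP(-6) is a mammalian expression plasmid encoding the nuclear pore complex protein Nup58 (also called NUP45 or NUPL1) fused to monomeric EGFP. The backbone is not specified in the record. The feature layout shows a CMV enhancer/promoter followed by a multiple cloning site, an SV40 poly(A) signal, an f1 ori, a dual-promoter NeoR/KanR cassette and a high-copy ColE1/pUC origin. In bacteria the plasmid is selected with kanamycin. The aminoglycoside phosphotransferase gene is preceded by both a bacterial (bla) promoter and the SV40 early promoter/origin and ends with an HSV TK poly(A) signal, so it could in principle also support G418 selection in mammalian cells.

The payload was assembled by Gibson cloning. According to the stated purpose, an mEGFP lacking its first six amino acids is placed at amino acid position 412 of Nup58. The feature tables agree with this: a Nup58 coding fragment of about 1.2 kb runs directly into the mEGFP coding sequence. About 570 bp of unannotated sequence then lies between mEGFP and the SV40 polyadenylation region. This could hold the rest of Nup58, making the tag internal rather than strictly C-terminal as the catalogue field lists it, but the annotation does not confirm this. The catalogue gives the insert species as human, whereas the annotation tool matched the coding sequence to the rat Nup58 entry, so the species is unresolved.

The depositor sequence and the sequencing result differ slightly in length, and the SV40 promoter/origin region is annotated as fragments in the latter. The truncated, tightly joined fluorescent protein suggests a use in imaging Nup58 within nuclear pores, though the record states only mammalian expression.
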