Features (pLannotate 1.2.2; 15 found; start..end, strand, type, name):
     61..364     +  enhancer       CMV enhancer: human cytomegalovirus immediate early enhancer
    365..568     +  promoter       CMV promoter: human cytomegalovirus (CMV) immediate early promoter
    591..671     +  misc_feature   MCS: multiple cloning site
    680..1918    +  CDS            Nup58 (fragment): NUP58_RAT - Also known as Nupl1. Experimental evidence at protein level: Swiss-Prot protein existence level 1. Component of the nuclear pore complex, a complex required for the trafficking across the nuclear membrane. From Rattus norvegicus (Rat).
   1916..2614    +  CDS            mEGFP: mEGFP is a basic (constitutively fluorescent) green fluorescent protein published in 2002, derived from Aequorea victoria. It has moderate acid sensitivity.
   3186..3269    +  CDS            large T antigen (fragment): large T antigen from SV40 (simian virus 40)
   3292..3413    +  polyA_signal   SV40 poly(A) signal: SV40 polyadenylation signal
   3447..3875    -  rep_origin     f1 ori (sequence partly withheld): f1 bacteriophage origin of replication; arrow indicates direction of (+) strand synthesis
   3902..4006    +  promoter       AmpR promoter: bla
   4008..4365    +  promoter       SV40 promoter: SV40 enhancer and early promoter
   4400..5194    +  CDS            NeoR/KanR: aminoglycoside phosphotransferase from Tn5; aph(3')-II (or nptII); confers resistance to neomycin, kanamycin, and G418 (Geneticin®)
   5215..5367    +  CDS            ble (fragment): BLE_KLEPN - Experimental evidence at protein level: Swiss-Prot protein existence level 1. Binding protein with a strong affinity to the bleomycin family of antibiotics. Binds to CL990; an antimitotic-antibiotic compound. From Klebsiella pneumoniae.
   5426..5473    +  polyA_signal   HSV TK poly(A) signal: herpes simplex virus thymidine kinase polyadenylation signal (Cole and Stacy, 1985)
   5564..5580    -  polyA_signal   bGH poly(A) signal (fragment): bovine growth hormone polyadenylation signal
   5802..6390    +  rep_origin     ori: high-copy-number ColE1/pMB1/pBR322/pUC origin of replication
>Addgene plasmid #163423 | Nup58_mEGFP(-6) | depositor full sequence | sequence record 316724 | Nup58_mEGFP(-6) sequence 6504 bps
TAGTTATTAATAGTAATCAATTACGGGGTCATTAGTTCATAGCCCATATATGGAGTTCCGCGTTACATAA
CTTACGGTAAATGGCCCGCCTGGCTGACCGCCCAACGACCCCCGCCCATTGACGTCAATAATGACGTATG
TTCCCATAGTAACGCCAATAGGGACTTTCCATTGACGTCAATGGGTGGAGTATTTACGGTAAACTGCCCA
CTTGGCAGTACATCAAGTGTATCATATGCCAAGTACGCCCCCTATTGACGTCAATGACGGTAAATGGCCC
GCCTGGCATTATGCCCAGTACATGACCTTATGGGACTTTCCTACTTGGCAGTACATCTACGTATTAGTCA
TCGCTATTACCATGGTGATGCGGTTTTGGCAGTACATCAATGGGCGTGGATAGCGGTTTGACTCACGGGG
ATTTCCAAGTCTCCACCCCATTGACGTCAATGGGAGTTTGTTTTGGCACCAAAATCAACGGGACTTTCCA
AAATGTCGTAACAACTCCGCCCCATTGACGCAAATGGGCGGTAGGCGTGTACGGTGGGAGGTCTATATAA
GCAGAGCTGGTTTAGTGAACCGTCAGATCCGCTAGCGCTACCGGACTCAGATCTCGAGCTCAAGCTTCGA
ATTCTGCAGTCGACGGTACCGCGGGCCCGGGATCCACCGGTCCCGCGACATGGCCACGGGGTTCTCCTTT
GGGTCCGGGACCCTCGGCTCCACCACTGTGGCCCCCGGCGGCACCGGCACAGGCAGCGGATTCTCCTTCG
GCGCGTCCAGCACACCTTCTGTGGGGCTCAACTTCGGAACTCTCGGAAGCTCTGCGACACCAGCATCTAC
ATCTACTTCTGCCAGTGGTTTTGGAACAGGACTCTTTGGATCTAAGCCTGGCACTGGATTCACTCTAGGA
GGAACAAGTGCAGGAACAACAGCTACTACATCTGCATCTACAACAGGCTTTAGTTTAGGATTCAGTAAAC
CTGCAGCATCTGCCACACCATTTGCCCTGCCCGTCACTTCTACCACAGCTAGTGGTCTTACTCTCTCGTC
TGCTCTGACATCAGCTCCAGCAGCATCCACAGGATTTACGTTGAATAACTTGGGAGCAACACCAGCCACA
ACTACAGCAGCATCAACAGGACTTTCCTTAGGGGGGGCCTTAGCTGGTTTGGGAGGTTCACTTTTCCAGA
GTGGAAACACAGCAACATCAGGTCTCGGACAGAATGCTTTAAGCTTGTCTCTGGGGACTGCAACACCTAC
TTCAGCAGCCAGCAGTGAAGGCCTTGGTGGTATAGATTTTAGTACCTCATCAGATAAAAAGAGTGATAAA
ACGGGAACAAGGCCAGAGGATAGCAAAGCCCTGAAAGATGAAAACCTTCCTCCTGTCATCTGTCAGGATG
TTGAGAATCTCCAGAAATTTGTCAAGGAACAAAAACAAGTCCAAGAAGAAATTAGTCGAATGTCTTCCAA
AGCAATGCTTAAAGTCCAGGAGGACATCAAGGCCCTGAAGCAGCTCCTGTCATTGGCTGCTAGTGGGTTG
CAGAGGAACACACTCAATATTGACAAACTGAAGTTAGAAACTGCTCAGGAGTTAAAGAATGCGGAAATAG
CTTTAAGAACCCAGAAAACACCACCTGGACTCCAACATGAAAATACAGCTCCTGCTGACTACTTCAGAGT
CTTGGTTCAGCAATTTGAGGTACAGCTTCAGCAGTACAGGCAGCAGATTGAAGAACTAGAAAACCATCTT
GCCACTCAAGCAAACAATTCACATATAACTCCGCAAGACTTATCAATGGCTATGCAGAAAATTTATCAAA
CATTTGTAGCTTTAGCTGCACAACTTCAGTCCATTCATGAAAATGTCAAGGTGCTTAAAGAACAGTATCT
CAGCTACAGAAAAATGTTTTTGGGTGAGCTGTTCACCGGGGTGGTGCCCATCCTGGTCGAGCTGGACGGC
GACGTAAACGGCCACAAGTTCAGCGTGTCCGGCGAGGGCGAGGGCGATGCCACCTACGGCAAGCTGACCC
TGAAGTTCATCTGCACCACCGGCAAGCTGCCCGTGCCCTGGCCCACCCTCGTGACCACCCTGACCTACGG
CGTGCAGTGCTTCAGCCGCTACCCCGACCACATGAAGCAGCACGACTTCTTCAAGTCCGCCATGCCCGAA
GGCTACGTCCAGGAGCGCACCATCTTCTTCAAGGACGACGGCAACTACAAGACCCGCGCCGAGGTGAAGT
TCGAGGGCGACACCCTGGTGAACCGCATCGAGCTGAAGGGCATCGACTTCAAGGAGGACGGCAACATCCT
GGGGCACAAGCTGGAGTACAACTACAACAGCCACAACGTCTATATCATGGCCGACAAGCAGAAGAACGGC
ATCAAGGTGAACTTCAAGATCCGCCACAACATCGAGGACGGCAGCGTGCAGCTCGCCGACCACTACCAGC
AGAACACCCCCATCGGCGACGGCCCCGTGCTGCTGCCCGACAACCACTACCTGAGCACCCAGTCCAAGCT
GAGCAAAGACCCCAACGAGAAGCGCGATCACATGGTCCTGCTGGAGTTCGTGACCGCCGCCGGGATCACT
CTCGGCATGGACGAGCTGTACAAGGATGTGTTTGAAGCCAGGAGAACAGAAGCCAAGAAGTGGCAGAATG
CACCCAGAGTTACTACTGGACCCACGCCTTTCAGCACCATGCCAAACGCAGCAGCCGTTGCCATGGCTGC
AACACTTACACAGCAGCAACAGCCTGCTACAGGGCCACAGCCGTCTCTGGGAGTTAGTTTTGGAACGCCA
TTCGGCTCAGGTATTGGCACTGGCTTGCAATCAAGTGGCTTAGGTTCTTCAAACCTTGGAGGATTTGGAA
CTAGCTCTGGTTTCGGATGCGGTACCACAGGGGCCTCCACATTTGGATTTGGAACAACAGATAAACCCTC
AGGAAGTCTTAGTGCAGGCTTTGGCAGCTCAAGTACGTCTGGGTTTAACTTCAGCAATCCTGGCATCACG
GCATCAGCTGGTTTGACATTTGGGGTGTCCAATCCTGCGTCTGCGGGGTTTGGAACAGGAGGACAACTCC
TTCAGTTGAAGAGACCTCCCGCTGGAAACAAAAGAGGAAAGAGATGACCATTGCGCTGTCCAGAGGTTCA
TAAAGCTGTGTACAAGTAAAGCGGCCGCGACTCTAGATCATAATCAGCCATACCACATTTGTAGAGGTTT
TACTTGCTTTAAAAAACCTCCCACACCTCCCCCTGAACCTGAAACATAAAATGAATGCAATTGTTGTTGT
TAACTTGTTTATTGCAGCTTATAATGGTTACAAATAAAGCAATAGCATCACAAATTTCACAAATAAAGCA
TTTTTTTCACTGCATTCTAGTTGTGGTTTGTCCAAACTCATCAATGTATCTTAAGGCGTAAATTGTAAGC
GTTAATATTTTGTTAAAATTCGCGTTAAATTTTTGTTAAATCAGCTCATTTTTTAACCAATAGGCCGAAA
TCGGCAAAATCCCTTATAAATCAAAAGAATAGACCGAGATAGGGT
[37 nt withheld, positions 3546-3582]
AAAGAACGTGGACTCCAACGTCAAAGG
[49 nt withheld, positions 3610-3658]
T
[91 nt withheld, positions 3660-3750]
G
[124 nt withheld, positions 3752-3875]
CAGGTGGCACTTTTCGGGGAAATGTGCGCGGAACCCCTATTTGTTTATTTTTCTAAATACATTCAAATAT
GTATCCGCTCATGAGACAATAACCCTGATAAATGCTTCAATAATATTGAAAAAGGAAGAGTCCTGAGGCG
GAAAGAACCAGCTGTGGAATGTGTGTCAGTTAGGGTGTGGAAAGTCCCCAGGCTCCCCAGCAGGCAGAAG
TATGCAAAGCATGCATCTCAATTAGTCAGCAACCAGGTGTGGAAAGTCCCCAGGCTCCCCAGCAGGCAGA
AGTATGCAAAGCATGCATCTCAATTAGTCAGCAACCATAGTCCCGCCCCTAACTCCGCCCATCCCGCCCC
TAACTCCGCCCAGTTCCGCCCATTCTCCGCCCCATGGCTGACTAATTTTTTTTATTTATGCAGAGGCCGA
GGCCGCCTCGGCCTCTGAGCTATTCCAGAAGTAGTGAGGAGGCTTTTTTGGAGGCCTAGGCTTTTGCAAA
GATCGATCAAGAGACAGGATGAGGATCGTTTCGCATGATTGAACAAGATGGATTGCACGCAGGTTCTCCG
GCCGCTTGGGTGGAGAGGCTATTCGGCTATGACTGGGCACAACAGACAATCGGCTGCTCTGATGCCGCCG
TGTTCCGGCTGTCAGCGCAGGGGCGCCCGGTTCTTTTTGTCAAGACCGACCTGTCCGGTGCCCTGAATGA
ACTGCAAGACGAGGCAGCGCGGCTATCGTGGCTGGCCACGACGGGCGTTCCTTGCGCAGCTGTGCTCGAC
GTTGTCACTGAAGCGGGAAGGGACTGGCTGCTATTGGGCGAAGTGCCGGGGCAGGATCTCCTGTCATCTC
ACCTTGCTCCTGCCGAGAAAGTATCCATCATGGCTGATGCAATGCGGCGGCTGCATACGCTTGATCCGGC
TACCTGCCCATTCGACCACCAAGCGAAACATCGCATCGAGCGAGCACGTACTCGGATGGAAGCCGGTCTT
GTCGATCAGGATGATCTGGACGAAGAGCATCAGGGGCTCGCGCCAGCCGAACTGTTCGCCAGGCTCAAGG
CGAGCATGCCCGACGGCGAGGATCTCGTCGTGACCCATGGCGATGCCTGCTTGCCGAATATCATGGTGGA
AAATGGCCGCTTTTCTGGATTCATCGACTGTGGCCGGCTGGGTGTGGCGGACCGCTATCAGGACATAGCG
TTGGCTACCCGTGATATTGCTGAAGAGCTTGGCGGCGAATGGGCTGACCGCTTCCTCGTGCTTTACGGTA
TCGCCGCTCCCGATTCGCAGCGCATCGCCTTCTATCGCCTTCTTGACGAGTTCTTCTGAGCGGGACTCTG
GGGTTCGAAATGACCGACCAAGCGACGCCCAACCTGCCATCACGAGATTTCGATTCCACCGCCGCCTTCT
ATGAAAGGTTGGGCTTCGGAATCGTTTTCCGGGACGCCGGCTGGATGATCCTCCAGCGCGGGGATCTCAT
GCTGGAGTTCTTCGCCCACCCTAGGGGGAGGCTAACTGAAACACGGAAGGAGACAATACCGGAAGGAACC
CGCGCTATGACGGCAATAAAAAGACAGAATAAAACGCACGGTGTTGGGTCGTTTGTTCATAAACGCGGGG
TTCGGTCCCAGGGCTGGCACTCTGTCGATACCCCACCGAGACCCCATTGGGGCCAATACGCCCGCGTTTC
TTCCTTTTCCCCACCCCACCCCCCAAGTTCGGGTGAAGGCCCAGGGCTCGCAGCCAACGTCGGGGCGGCA
GGCCCTGCCATAGCCTCAGGTTACTCATATATACTTTAGATTGATTTAAAACTTCATTTTTAATTTAAAA
GGATCTAGGTGAAGATCCTTTTTGATAATCTCATGACCAAAATCCCTTAACGTGAGTTTTCGTTCCACTG
AGCGTCAGACCCCGTAGAAAAGATCAAAGGATCTTCTTGAGATCCTTTTTTTCTGCGCGTAATCTGCTGC
TTGCAAACAAAAAAACCACCGCTACCAGCGGTGGTTTGTTTGCCGGATCAAGAGCTACCAACTCTTTTTC
CGAAGGTAACTGGCTTCAGCAGAGCGCAGATACCAAATACTGTCCTTCTAGTGTAGCCGTAGTTAGGCCA
CCACTTCAAGAACTCTGTAGCACCGCCTACATACCTCGCTCTGCTAATCCTGTTACCAGTGGCTGCTGCC
AGTGGCGATAAGTCGTGTCTTACCGGGTTGGACTCAAGACGATAGTTACCGGATAAGGCGCAGCGGTCGG
GCTGAACGGGGGGTTCGTGCACACAGCCCAGCTTGGAGCGAACGACCTACACCGAACTGAGATACCTACA
GCGTGAGCTATGAGAAAGCGCCACGCTTCCCGAAGGGAGAAAGGCGGACAGGTATCCGGTAAGCGGCAGG
GTCGGAACAGGAGAGCGCACGAGGGAGCTTCCAGGGGGAAACGCCTGGTATCTTTATAGTCCTGTCGGGT
TTCGCCACCTCTGACTTGAGCGTCGATTTTTGTGATGCTCGTCAGGGGGGCGGAGCCTATGGAAAAACGC
CAGCAACGCGGCCTTTTTACGGTTCCTGGCCTTTTGCTGGCCTTTTGCTCACATGTTCTTTCCTGCGTTA
TCCCCTGATTCTGTGGATAACCGTATTACCGCCATGCAT
