Features (pLannotate 1.2.2; 17 found; start..end, strand, type, name):
      5..39      +  rep_origin     RSF ori (fragment): Plasmids containing the RSF 1030 origin of replication can be propagated in E. coli cells that contain additional plasmids with compatible origins.
    107..410     +  enhancer       CMV enhancer: human cytomegalovirus immediate early enhancer
    411..614     +  promoter       CMV promoter: human cytomegalovirus (CMV) immediate early promoter
    637..717     +  misc_feature   MCS: multiple cloning site
    726..1964    +  CDS            Nup58 (fragment): NUP58_RAT - Also known as Nupl1. Experimental evidence at protein level: Swiss-Prot protein existence level 1. Component of the nuclear pore complex, a complex required for the trafficking across the nuclear membrane. From Rattus norvegicus (Rat).
   1962..2660    +  CDS            mEGFP: mEGFP is a basic (constitutively fluorescent) green fluorescent protein published in 2002, derived from Aequorea victoria. It has moderate acid sensitivity.
   3232..3315    +  CDS            large T antigen (fragment): large T antigen from SV40 (simian virus 40)
   3338..3459    +  polyA_signal   SV40 poly(A) signal: SV40 polyadenylation signal
   3493..3921    -  rep_origin     f1 ori (sequence partly withheld): f1 bacteriophage origin of replication; arrow indicates direction of (+) strand synthesis
   3948..4052    +  promoter       AmpR promoter: bla
   4054..4250    +  promoter       SV40 promoter (fragment): SV40 enhancer and early promoter
   4244..4343    +  rep_origin     SV40 ori (fragment): SV40 origin of replication
   4392..5186    +  CDS            NeoR/KanR: aminoglycoside phosphotransferase from Tn5; aph(3')-II (or nptII); confers resistance to neomycin, kanamycin, and G418 (Geneticin®)
   5207..5359    +  CDS            ble (fragment): BLE_KLEPN - Experimental evidence at protein level: Swiss-Prot protein existence level 1. Binding protein with a strong affinity to the bleomycin family of antibiotics. Binds to CL990; an antimitotic-antibiotic compound. From Klebsiella pneumoniae.
   5418..5465    +  polyA_signal   HSV TK poly(A) signal: herpes simplex virus thymidine kinase polyadenylation signal (Cole and Stacy, 1985)
   5556..5572    -  polyA_signal   bGH poly(A) signal (fragment): bovine growth hormone polyadenylation signal
   5794..6382    +  rep_origin     ori: high-copy-number ColE1/pMB1/pBR322/pUC origin of replication
>Addgene plasmid #163423 | Nup58_mEGFP(-6) | addgene full sequence | sequence record 321886 | Addgene NGS Result
TGCGTTATCCCCTGATTCTGTGGATAACCGTATTACCGCCATGCATTAGTTATTAATAGTAATCAATTAC
GGGGTCATTAGTTCATAGCCCATATATGGAGTTCCGCGTTACATAACTTACGGTAAATGGCCCGCCTGGC
TGACCGCCCAACGACCCCCGCCCATTGACGTCAATAATGACGTATGTTCCCATAGTAACGCCAATAGGGA
CTTTCCATTGACGTCAATGGGTGGAGTATTTACGGTAAACTGCCCACTTGGCAGTACATCAAGTGTATCA
TATGCCAAGTACGCCCCCTATTGACGTCAATGACGGTAAATGGCCCGCCTGGCATTATGCCCAGTACATG
ACCTTATGGGACTTTCCTACTTGGCAGTACATCTACGTATTAGTCATCGCTATTACCATGGTGATGCGGT
TTTGGCAGTACATCAATGGGCGTGGATAGCGGTTTGACTCACGGGGATTTCCAAGTCTCCACCCCATTGA
CGTCAATGGGAGTTTGTTTTGGCACCAAAATCAACGGGACTTTCCAAAATGTCGTAACAACTCCGCCCCA
TTGACGCAAATGGGCGGTAGGCGTGTACGGTGGGAGGTCTATATAAGCAGAGCTGGTTTAGTGAACCGTC
AGATCCGCTAGCGCTACCGGACTCAGATCTCGAGCTCAAGCTTCGAATTCTGCAGTCGACGGTACCGCGG
GCCCGGGATCCACCGGTCCCGCGACATGGCCACGGGGTTCTCCTTTGGGTCCGGGACCCTCGGCTCCACC
ACTGTGGCCCCCGGCGGCACCGGCACAGGCAGCGGATTCTCCTTCGGCGCGTCCAGCACACCTTCTGTGG
GGCTCAACTTCGGAACTCTCGGAAGCTCTGCGACACCAGCATCTACATCTACTTCTGCCAGTGGTTTTGG
AACAGGACTCTTTGGATCTAAGCCTGGCACTGGATTCACTCTAGGAGGAACAAGTGCAGGAACAACAGCT
ACTACATCTGCATCTACAACAGGCTTTAGTTTAGGATTCAGTAAACCTGCAGCATCTGCCACACCATTTG
CCCTGCCCGTCACTTCTACCACAGCTAGTGGTCTTACTCTCTCGTCTGCTCTGACATCAGCTCCAGCAGC
ATCCACAGGATTTACGTTGAATAACTTGGGAGCAACACCAGCCACAACTACAGCAGCATCAACAGGACTT
TCCTTAGGGGGGGCCTTAGCTGGTTTGGGAGGTTCACTTTTCCAGAGTGGAAACACAGCAACATCAGGTC
TCGGACAGAATGCTTTAAGCTTGTCTCTGGGGACTGCAACACCTACTTCAGCAGCCAGCAGTGAAGGCCT
TGGTGGTATAGATTTTAGTACCTCATCAGATAAAAAGAGTGATAAAACGGGAACAAGGCCAGAGGATAGC
AAAGCCCTGAAAGATGAAAACCTTCCTCCTGTCATCTGTCAGGATGTTGAGAATCTCCAGAAATTTGTCA
AGGAACAAAAACAAGTCCAAGAAGAAATTAGTCGAATGTCTTCCAAAGCAATGCTTAAAGTCCAGGAGGA
CATCAAGGCCCTGAAGCAGCTCCTGTCATTGGCTGCTAGTGGGTTGCAGAGGAACACACTCAATATTGAC
AAACTGAAGTTAGAAACTGCTCAGGAGTTAAAGAATGCGGAAATAGCTTTAAGAACCCAGAAAACACCAC
CTGGACTCCAACATGAAAATACAGCTCCTGCTGACTACTTCAGAGTCTTGGTTCAGCAATTTGAGGTACA
GCTTCAGCAGTACAGGCAGCAGATTGAAGAACTAGAAAACCATCTTGCCACTCAAGCAAACAATTCACAT
ATAACTCCGCAAGACTTATCAATGGCTATGCAGAAAATTTATCAAACATTTGTAGCTTTAGCTGCACAAC
TTCAGTCCATTCATGAAAATGTCAAGGTGCTTAAAGAACAGTATCTCAGCTACAGAAAAATGTTTTTGGG
TGAGCTGTTCACCGGGGTGGTGCCCATCCTGGTCGAGCTGGACGGCGACGTAAACGGCCACAAGTTCAGC
GTGTCCGGCGAGGGCGAGGGCGATGCCACCTACGGCAAGCTGACCCTGAAGTTCATCTGCACCACCGGCA
AGCTGCCCGTGCCCTGGCCCACCCTCGTGACCACCCTGACCTACGGCGTGCAGTGCTTCAGCCGCTACCC
CGACCACATGAAGCAGCACGACTTCTTCAAGTCCGCCATGCCCGAAGGCTACGTCCAGGAGCGCACCATC
TTCTTCAAGGACGACGGCAACTACAAGACCCGCGCCGAGGTGAAGTTCGAGGGCGACACACTGGTGAACC
GCATCGAGCTGAAGGGCATCGACTTCAAGGAGGACGGCAACATCCTGGGGCACAAGCTGGAGTACAACTA
CAACAGCCACAACGTCTATATCATGGCCGACAAGCAGAAGAACGGCATCAAGGTGAACTTCAAGATCCGC
CACAACATCGAGGACGGCAGCGTGCAGCTCGCCGACCACTACCAGCAGAACACCCCCATCGGCGACGGCC
CCGTGCTGCTGCCCGACAACCACTACCTGAGCACCCAGTCCAAGCTGAGCAAAGACCCCAACGAGAAGCG
CGATCACATGGTCCTGCTGGAGTTCGTGACCGCCGCCGGGATCACTCTCGGCATGGACGAGCTGTACAAG
GATGTGTTTGAAGCCAGGAGAACAGAAGCCAAGAAGTGGCAGAATGCACCCAGAGTTACTACTGGACCCA
CGCCTTTCAGCACCATGCCAAACGCAGCAGCCGTTGCCATGGCTGCAACACTTACACAGCAGCAACAGCC
TGCTACAGGGCCACAGCCGTCTCTGGGAGTTAGTTTTGGAACGCCATTCGGCTCAGGTATTGGCACTGGC
TTGCAATCAAGTGGCTTAGGTTCTTCAAACCTTGGAGGATTTGGAACTAGCTCTGGTTTCGGATGCGGTA
CCACAGGGGCCTCCACATTTGGATTTGGAACAACAGATAAACCCTCAGGAAGTCTTAGTGCAGGCTTTGG
CAGCTCAAGTACGTCTGGGTTTAACTTCAGCAATCCTGGCATCACGGCATCAGCTGGTTTGACATTTGGG
GTGTCCAATCCTGCGTCTGCGGGGTTTGGAACAGGAGGACAACTCCTTCAGTTGAAGAGACCTCCCGCTG
GAAACAAAAGAGGAAAGAGATGACCATTGCGCTGTCCAGAGGTTCATAAAGCTGTGTACAAGTAAAGCGG
CCGCGACTCTAGATCATAATCAGCCATACCACATTTGTAGAGGTTTTACTTGCTTTAAAAAACCTCCCAC
ACCTCCCCCTGAACCTGAAACATAAAATGAATGCAATTGTTGTTGTTAACTTGTTTATTGCAGCTTATAA
TGGTTACAAATAAAGCAATAGCATCACAAATTTCACAAATAAAGCATTTTTTTCACTGCATTCTAGTTGT
GGTTTGTCCAAACTCATCAATGTATCTTAAGGCGTAAATTGTAAGCGTTAATATTTTGTTAAAATTCGCG
TTAAATTTTTGTTAAATCAGCTCATTTTTTAACCAATAGGCCGAAATCGGCAAAATCCCTTATAAATCAA
AAGAATAGACCGAGATAGGGT
[37 nt withheld, positions 3592-3628]
AAAGAACGTGGACTCCAACGTCAAAGG
[49 nt withheld, positions 3656-3704]
T
[91 nt withheld, positions 3706-3796]
G
[124 nt withheld, positions 3798-3921]
CAGGTGGCACTTTTCGGGGAAATGTGCGCGGAACCCCTATTTGTTTATTTTTCTAAATACATTCAAATAT
GTATCCGCTCATGAGACAATAACCCTGATAAATGCTTCAATAATATTGAAAAAGGAAGAGTCCTGAGGCG
GAAAGAACCAGCTGTGGAATGTGTGTCAGTTAGGGTGTGGAAAGTCCCCAGGCTCCCCAGCAGGCAGAAG
TATGCAAAGCATGCATCTCAATTAGTCAGCAACCAGGTGTGGAAAGTCCCCAGGCTCCCCAGCAGGCAGA
AGTATGCAAAGCATGCATCTCAATTAGTCAGCAACCATAGTCCCGCCCCATGGCTGACTAATTTTTTTTA
TTTATGCAGAGGCCGAGGCCGCCTCGGCCTCTGAGCTATTCCAGAAGTAGTGAGGAGGCTTTTTTGGAGG
CCTAGGCTTTTGCAAAGATCGATCAAGAGACAGGATGAGGATCGTTTCGCATGATTGAACAAGATGGATT
GCACGCAGGTTCTCCGGCCGCTTGGGTGGAGAGGCTATTCGGCTATGACTGGGCACAACAGACAATCGGC
TGCTCTGATGCCGCCGTGTTCCGGCTGTCAGCGCAGGGGCGCCCGGTTCTTTTTGTCAAGACCGACCTGT
CCGGTGCCCTGAATGAACTGCAAGACGAGGCAGCGCGGCTATCGTGGCTGGCCACGACGGGCGTTCCTTG
CGCAGCTGTGCTCGACGTTGTCACTGAAGCGGGAAGGGACTGGCTGCTATTGGGCGAAGTGCCGGGGCAG
GATCTCCTGTCATCTCACCTTGCTCCTGCCGAGAAAGTATCCATCATGGCTGATGCAATGCGGCGGCTGC
ATACGCTTGATCCGGCTACCTGCCCATTCGACCACCAAGCGAAACATCGCATCGAGCGAGCACGTACTCG
GATGGAAGCCGGTCTTGTCGATCAGGATGATCTGGACGAAGAGCATCAGGGGCTCGCGCCAGCCGAACTG
TTCGCCAGGCTCAAGGCGAGCATGCCCGACGGCGAGGATCTCGTCGTGACCCATGGCGATGCCTGCTTGC
CGAATATCATGGTGGAAAATGGCCGCTTTTCTGGATTCATCGACTGTGGCCGGCTGGGTGTGGCGGACCG
CTATCAGGACATAGCGTTGGCTACCCGTGATATTGCTGAAGAGCTTGGCGGCGAATGGGCTGACCGCTTC
CTCGTGCTTTACGGTATCGCCGCTCCCGATTCGCAGCGCATCGCCTTCTATCGCCTTCTTGACGAGTTCT
TCTGAGCGGGACTCTGGGGTTCGAAATGACCGACCAAGCGACGCCCAACCTGCCATCACGAGATTTCGAT
TCCACCGCCGCCTTCTATGAAAGGTTGGGCTTCGGAATCGTTTTCCGGGACGCCGGCTGGATGATCCTCC
AGCGCGGGGATCTCATGCTGGAGTTCTTCGCCCACCCTAGGGGGAGGCTAACTGAAACACGGAAGGAGAC
AATACCGGAAGGAACCCGCGCTATGACGGCAATAAAAAGACAGAATAAAACGCACGGTGTTGGGTCGTTT
GTTCATAAACGCGGGGTTCGGTCCCAGGGCTGGCACTCTGTCGATACCCCACCGAGACCCCATTGGGGCC
AATACGCCCGCGTTTCTTCCTTTTCCCCACCCCACCCCCCAAGTTCGGGTGAAGGCCCAGGGCTCGCAGC
CAACGTCGGGGCGGCAGGCCCTGCCATAGCCTCAGGTTACTCATATATACTTTAGATTGATTTAAAACTT
CATTTTTAATTTAAAAGGATCTAGGTGAAGATCCTTTTTGATAATCTCATGACCAAAATCCCTTAACGTG
AGTTTTCGTTCCACTGAGCGTCAGACCCCGTAGAAAAGATCAAAGGATCTTCTTGAGATCCTTTTTTTCT
GCGCGTAATCTGCTGCTTGCAAACAAAAAAACCACCGCTACCAGCGGTGGTTTGTTTGCCGGATCAAGAG
CTACCAACTCTTTTTCCGAAGGTAACTGGCTTCAGCAGAGCGCAGATACCAAATACTGTTCTTCTAGTGT
AGCCGTAGTTAGGCCACCACTTCAAGAACTCTGTAGCACCGCCTACATACCTCGCTCTGCTAATCCTGTT
ACCAGTGGCTGCTGCCAGTGGCGATAAGTCGTGTCTTACCGGGTTGGACTCAAGACGATAGTTACCGGAT
AAGGCGCAGCGGTCGGGCTGAACGGGGGGTTCGTGCACACAGCCCAGCTTGGAGCGAACGACCTACACCG
AACTGAGATACCTACAGCGTGAGCTATGAGAAAGCGCCACGCTTCCCGAAGGGAGAAAGGCGGACAGGTA
TCCGGTAAGCGGCAGGGTCGGAACAGGAGAGCGCACGAGGGAGCTTCCAGGGGGAAACGCCTGGTATCTT
TATAGTCCTGTCGGGTTTCGCCACCTCTGACTTGAGCGTCGATTTTTGTGATGCTCGTCAGGGGGGCGGA
GCCTATGGAAAAACGCCAGCAACGCGGCCTTTTTACGGTTCCTGGCCTTTTGCTGGCCTTTTGCTCACAT
GTTCTTTCC
